Addgene plasmid #165012: HLA_DRA_01_01
Purpose: Expression of HLA-DRA*01:01 cDNA
Depositing lab: Matthew Meyerson. Depositing organization: Dana-Farber Cancer Institute. Publication: Antigen identification for HLA class I- and HLA class II-restricted T cell receptors using cytokine-capturing antigen-presenting cells. Lee MN, Meyerson M. Sci Immunol. 2021 Jan 22;6(55). pii: 6/55/eabf4001. doi: 10.1126/sciimmunol.abf4001. PubMed 33483338.
Backbone
  Vector backbone: pLX303 (Addgene #25897)
  Backbone size w/o insert (bp): 9335
  Vector type: Mammalian Expression, Lentiviral
  Selectable markers: Blasticidin
Growth in bacteria
  Bacterial resistance: Ampicillin, 100 μg/mL
  Growth temperature: 30°C
  Growth strain: NEB Stable
  Copy number: High Copy
Gene/Insert
  Gene/Insert name: HLA-DRA
  Species: H. sapiens (human)
  Insert size (bp): 765
  Entrez Gene: HLA-DRA (a.k.a. HLA-DRA1)
Terms and licenses: Academic/Nonprofit Terms; Industry Terms: Not Available to Industry
How to cite: HLA_DRA_01_01 was a gift from Matthew Meyerson (Addgene plasmid # 165012 ; http://n2t.net/addgene:165012 ; RRID:Addgene_165012)
