[The description below was written by a language model from this plasmid's Addgene catalogue record and pLannotate feature annotations shown in this document.]
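Description:
HLA_DRA_01_01 is a lentiviral mammalian expression plasmid built on the pLX303 backbone that carries the human HLA-DRA*01:01 cDNA, which encodes the alpha chain of the MHC class II molecule HLA-DR. In bacteria it is maintained through a high-copy ColE1/pUC-type origin and selected with ampicillin via the β-lactamase gene. An f1 origin, an SV40 origin and remnants of lac and T7/T3 cloning-vector sequence are also annotated in the backbone.

The transfer cassette has a third-generation, self-inactivating layout. An RSV promoter fused to a truncated HIV-1 5' LTR drives genomic RNA production in packaging cells, followed by the Ψ packaging signal with a partial gag fragment and the Rev response element for Rev-dependent nuclear export. Next comes a human PGK promoter driving blasticidin S deaminase, which allows blasticidin selection of transduced cells, and then a cPPT/CTS element, which aids nuclear import of the viral genome. Downstream, the CMV immediate-early enhancer and promoter drive the HLA-DRA coding sequence. No epitope tag or reporter is annotated on the insert. A WPRE follows the insert to enhance transcript expression, and the ΔU3 3' LTR and an SV40 polyadenylation signal close the cassette.

The sequenced record is 8,425 nt, shorter than the catalogue's backbone size of 9,335 bp without insert. This may reflect replacement of a cloning cassette in the parent vector, although the record does not say so.

The stated purpose is expression of HLA-DRA*01:01. The associated publication concerns identifying antigens for HLA class I- and class II-restricted T cell receptors using engineered antigen-presenting cells. Since the alpha chain pairs with an HLA-DRB beta chain to present peptides to CD4-positive T cells, the construct would presumably be used together with a beta chain vector.
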