Features (pLannotate 1.2.2; 28 found; start..end, strand, type, name):
     65..368     +  enhancer       CMV enhancer: human cytomegalovirus immediate early enhancer
    369..572     +  promoter       CMV promoter: human cytomegalovirus (CMV) immediate early promoter
    612..1373    +  CDS            HLA-DRA (sequence partly withheld): DRA_HUMAN - Also known as HLA-DRA1. Experimental evidence at protein level: Swiss-Prot protein existence level 1. An alpha chain of antigen-presenting major histocompatibility complex class II (MHCII) molecule. In complex with the beta chain HLA- DRB, displays antigenic peptides on professional antigen presenting cells (APCs) for recognition by alpha-beta T cell receptor (TCR) on HLA-DR-restricted CD4-positive T cells. This guides antigen-specific T- helper effector functions, both antibody-mediated immune response and macrophage activation, to ultimately eliminate the infectious agents and tr
   1432..2020    +  misc_feature   WPRE: woodchuck hepatitis virus posttranscriptional regulatory element
   2071..2090    +  misc_feature   cPPT/CTS (fragment): central polypurine tract and central termination sequence of HIV-1
   2092..2325    +  LTR            3' LTR (ΔU3): self-inactivating 3' long terminal repeat (LTR) from HIV-1
   2403..2524    +  polyA_signal   SV40 poly(A) signal: SV40 polyadenylation signal
   2564..2699    +  rep_origin     SV40 ori: SV40 origin of replication
   2720..2738    -  promoter       T7 promoter: promoter for bacteriophage T7 RNA polymerase
   2746..2901    +  CDS            lacZα (fragment): LacZα fragment of β-galactosidase; lacZ fragment
   2906..3334    +  rep_origin     f1 ori (sequence partly withheld): f1 bacteriophage origin of replication; arrow indicates direction of (+) strand synthesis
   3387..3491    +  promoter       AmpR promoter: bla
   3492..4352    +  CDS            AmpR: β-lactamase; bla; confers resistance to ampicillin, carbenicillin, and related antibiotics
   4523..5111    +  rep_origin     ori: high-copy-number ColE1/pMB1/pBR322/pUC origin of replication
   5294..5386    +  CDS            lacI (fragment): lac repressor; lacI; The lac repressor binds to the lac operator to inhibit transcription in E. coli. This inhibition can be relieved by adding lactose or isopropyl-β-D-thiogalactopyranoside (IPTG).
   5399..5420    +  protein_bind   CAP binding site: CAP binding activates transcription in the presence of cAMP. E. coli catabolite activator protein
   5435..5465    +  promoter       lac promoter: promoter for the E. coli lac operon
   5473..5489    +  protein_bind   lac operator: The lac repressor binds to the lac operator to inhibit transcription in E. coli. This inhibition can be relieved by adding lactose or isopropyl-β-D-thiogalactopyranoside (IPTG). lac repressor encoded by lacI
   5534..5552    +  promoter       T3 promoter: promoter for bacteriophage T3 RNA polymerase
   5580..5806    +  promoter       RSV promoter: Rous sarcoma virus enhancer/promoter
   5807..5987    +  LTR            5' LTR (truncated): truncated 5' long terminal repeat (LTR) from HIV-1
   6034..6159    +  misc_feature   HIV-1 Ψ: packaging signal of human immunodeficiency virus type 1
   6143..6506    +  CDS            HIV-1 gag (fragment): gag protein from human immunodeficiency virus 1; gag
   6652..6885    +  misc_feature   RRE: The Rev response element (RRE) of HIV-1 allows for Rev-dependent mRNA export from the nucleus to the cytoplasm.
   7262..7288    +  CDS            Rev (fragment): human immunodeficiency virus 1 (HIV-1) Rev protein; rev; enhances nuclear export of unspliced and incompletely spliced viral mRNAs
   7289..7789    +  promoter       hPGK promoter: human phosphoglycerate kinase 1 promoter
   7801..8196    +  CDS            BSD: blasticidin S deaminase; Aspergillus terreus BSD; confers resistance to blasticidin
   8256..8373    +  misc_feature   cPPT/CTS: central polypurine tract and central termination sequence of HIV-1
>Addgene plasmid #165012 | HLA_DRA_01_01 | addgene full sequence | sequence record 328008 | Addgene NGS Result
CCCGGGGTTATTAATAGTAATCAATTACGGGGTCATTAGTTCATAGCCCATATATGGAGTTCCGCGTTAC
ATAACTTACGGTAAATGGCCCGCCTGGCTGACCGCCCAACGACCCCCGCCCATTGACGTCAATAATGACG
TATGTTCCCATAGTAACGCCAATAGGGACTTTCCATTGACGTCAATGGGTGGAGTATTTACGGTAAACTG
CCCACTTGGCAGTACATCAAGTGTATCATATGCCAAGTACGCCCCCTATTGACGTCAATGACGGTAAATG
GCCCGCCTGGCATTATGCCCAGTACATGACCTTATGGGACTTTCCTACTTGGCAGTACATCTACGTATTA
GTCATCGCTATTACCATGGTGATGCGGTTTTGGCAGTACATCAATGGGCGTGGATAGCGGTTTGACTCAC
GGGGATTTCCAAGTCTCCACCCCATTGACGTCAATGGGAGTTTGTTTTGGCACCAAAATCAACGGGACTT
TCCAAAATGTCGTAACAACTCCGCCCCATTGACGCAAATGGGCGGTAGGCGTGTACGGTGGGAGGTCTAT
ATAAGCAGAGCTCTCTGGCTAACTGTCGGGATCAACAAGTTTGCCGCCACCATGGCCATAAGTGGAGTCC
CTGTGCTAGGATTTTTCATCATAGCTGTGCTGATGAGCGCTCAGGAATCATGGGCTATC
[537 nt withheld, positions 690-1226]
GATGCTCCAAGCCCTCTCCCAGAGACTACAGAGAACGTGGTGTGTGCCCTGGGCCTGACTGTGGGTCTGG
TGGGCATCATTATTGGGACCATCTTCATCATCAAGGGAGTGCGCAAAAGCAATGCAGCAGAACGCAGGGG
GCCTCTGTAATGTACAAAGTGGTTTAGTAATGAGCTAGCGCTAACCGGTGGCGCGTTAAGTCGACAATCA
ACCTCTGGATTACAAAATTTGTGAAAGATTGACTGGTATTCTTAACTATGTTGCTCCTTTTACGCTATGT
GGATACGCTGCTTTAATGCCTTTGTATCATGCTATTGCTTCCCGTATGGCTTTCATTTTCTCCTCCTTGT
ATAAATCCTGGTTGCTGTCTCTTTATGAGGAGTTGTGGCCCGTTGTCAGGCAACGTGGCGTGGTGTGCAC
TGTGTTTGCTGACGCAACCCCCACTGGTTGGGGCATTGCCACCACCTGTCAGCTCCTTTCCGGGACTTTC
GCTTTCCCCCTCCCTATTGCCACGGCGGAACTCATCGCCGCCTGCCTTGCCCGCTGCTGGACAGGGGCTC
GGCTGTTGGGCACTGACAATTCCGTGGTGTTGTCGGGGAAATCATCGTCCTTTCCTTGGCTGCTCGCCTG
TGTTGCCACCTGGATTCTGCGCGGGACGTCCTTCTGCTACGTCCCTTCGGCCCTCAATCCAGCGGACCTT
CCTTCCCGCGGCCTGCTGCCGGCTCTGCGGCCTCTTCCGCGTCTTCGCCTTCGCCCTCAGACGAGTCGGA
TCTCCCTTTGGGCCGCCTCCCCGCGTCGACTTTAAGACCAATGACTTACAAGGCAGCTGTAGATCTTAGC
CACTTTTTAAAAGAAAAGGGGGGACTGGAAGGGCTAATTCACTCCCAACGAAGACAAGATCTGCTTTTTG
CTTGTACTGGGTCTCTCTGGTTAGACCAGATCTGAGCCTGGGAGCTCTCTGGCTAACTAGGGAACCCACT
GCTTAAGCCTCAATAAAGCTTGCCTTGAGTGCTTCAAGTAGTGTGTGCCCGTCTGTTGTGTGACTCTGGT
AACTAGAGATCCCTCAGACCCTTTTAGTCAGTGTGGAAAATCTCTAGCAGTACGTATAGTAGTTCATGTC
ATCTTATTATTCAGTATTTATAACTTGCAAAGAAATGAATATCAGAGAGTGAGAGGAACTTGTTTATTGC
AGCTTATAATGGTTACAAATAAAGCAATAGCATCACAAATTTCACAAATAAAGCATTTTTTTCACTGCAT
TCTAGTTGTGGTTTGTCCAAACTCATCAATGTATCTTATCATGTCTGGCTCTAGCTATCCCGCCCCTAAC
TCCGCCCATCCCGCCCCTAACTCCGCCCAGTTCCGCCCATTCTCCGCCCCATGGCTGACTAATTTTTTTT
ATTTATGCAGAGGCCGAGGCCGCCTCGGCCTCTGAGCTATTCCAGAAGTAGTGAGGAGGCTTTTTTGGAG
GCCTAGGGACGTACCCAATTCGCCCTATAGTGAGTCGTATTACGCGCGCTCACTGGCCGTCGTTTTACAA
CGTCGTGACTGGGAAAACCCTGGCGTTACCCAACTTAATCGCCTTGCAGCACATCCCCCTTTCGCCAGCT
GGCGTAATAGCGAAGAGGCCCGCACCGATCGCCCTTCCCAACAGTTGCGCAGCCTGAATGGCGAATGGG
[124 nt withheld, positions 2906-3029]
C
[91 nt withheld, positions 3031-3121]
A
[49 nt withheld, positions 3123-3171]
CCTTTGACGTTGGAGTCCACGTTCTTT
[37 nt withheld, positions 3199-3235]
ACCCTATCTCGGTCTATTCTTTTGATTTATAAGGGATTTTGCCGATTTCGGCCTATTGGTTAAAAAATGA
GCTGATTTAACAAAAATTTAACGCGAATTTTAACAAAATATTAACGCTTACAATTTAGGTGGCACTTTTC
GGGGAAATGTGCGCGGAACCCCTATTTGTTTATTTTTCTAAATACATTCAAATATGTATCCGCTCATGAG
ACAATAACCCTGATAAATGCTTCAATAATATTGAAAAAGGAAGAGTATGAGTATTCAACATTTCCGTGTC
GCCCTTATTCCCTTTTTTGCGGCATTTTGCCTTCCTGTTTTTGCTCACCCAGAAACGCTGGTGAAAGTAA
AAGATGCTGAAGATCAGTTGGGTGCACGAGTGGGTTACATCGAACTGGATCTCAACAGCGGTAAGATCCT
TGAGAGTTTTCGCCCCGAAGAACGTTTTCCAATGATGAGCACTTTTAAAGTTCTGCTATGTGGCGCGGTA
TTATCCCGTATTGACGCCGGGCAAGAGCAACTCGGTCGCCGCATACACTATTCTCAGAATGACTTGGTTG
AGTACTCACCAGTCACAGAAAAGCATCTTACGGATGGCATGACAGTAAGAGAATTATGCAGTGCTGCCAT
AACCATGAGTGATAACACTGCGGCCAACTTACTTCTGACAACGATCGGAGGACCGAAGGAGCTAACCGCT
TTTTTGCACAACATGGGGGATCATGTAACTCGCCTTGATCGTTGGGAACCGGAGCTGAATGAAGCCATAC
CAAACGACGAGCGTGACACCACGATGCCTGTAGCAATGGCAACAACGTTGCGCAAACTATTAACTGGCGA
ACTACTTACTCTAGCTTCCCGGCAACAATTAATAGACTGGATGGAGGCGGATAAAGTTGCAGGACCACTT
CTGCGCTCGGCCCTTCCGGCTGGCTGGTTTATTGCTGATAAATCTGGAGCCGGTGAGCGTGGGTCTCGCG
GTATCATTGCAGCACTGGGGCCAGATGGTAAGCCCTCCCGTATCGTAGTTATCTACACGACGGGGAGTCA
GGCAACTATGGATGAACGAAATAGACAGATCGCTGAGATAGGTGCCTCACTGATTAAGCATTGGTAACTG
TCAGACCAAGTTTACTCATATATACTTTAGATTGATTTAAAACTTCATTTTTAATTTAAAAGGATCTAGG
TGAAGATCCTTTTTGATAATCTCATGACCAAAATCCCTTAACGTGAGTTTTCGTTCCACTGAGCGTCAGA
CCCCGTAGAAAAGATCAAAGGATCTTCTTGAGATCCTTTTTTTCTGCGCGTAATCTGCTGCTTGCAAACA
AAAAAACCACCGCTACCAGCGGTGGTTTGTTTGCCGGATCAAGAGCTACCAACTCTTTTTCCGAAGGTAA
CTGGCTTCAGCAGAGCGCAGATACCAAATACTGTTCTTCTAGTGTAGCCGTAGTTAGGCCACCACTTCAA
GAACTCTGTAGCACCGCCTACATACCTCGCTCTGCTAATCCTGTTACCAGTGGCTGCTGCCAGTGGCGAT
AAGTCGTGTCTTACCGGGTTGGACTCAAGACGATAGTTACCGGATAAGGCGCAGCGGTCGGGCTGAACGG
GGGGTTCGTGCACACAGCCCAGCTTGGAGCGAACGACCTACACCGAACTGAGATACCTACAGCGTGAGCT
ATGAGAAAGCGCCACGCTTCCCGAAGGGAGAAAGGCGGACAGGTATCCGGTAAGCGGCAGGGTCGGAACA
GGAGAGCGCACGAGGGAGCTTCCAGGGGGAAACGCCTGGTATCTTTATAGTCCTGTCGGGTTTCGCCACC
TCTGACTTGAGCGTCGATTTTTGTGATGCTCGTCAGGGGGGCGGAGCCTATGGAAAAACGCCAGCAACGC
GGCCTTTTTACGGTTCCTGGCCTTTTGCTGGCCTTTTGCTCACATGTTCTTTCCTGCGTTATCCCCTGAT
TCTGTGGATAACCGTATTACCGCCTTTGAGTGAGCTGATACCGCTCGCCGCAGCCGAACGACCGAGCGCA
GCGAGTCAGTGAGCGAGGAAGCGGAAGAGCGCCCAATACGCAAACCGCCTCTCCCCGCGCGTTGGCCGAT
TCATTAATGCAGCTGGCACGACAGGTTTCCCGACTGGAAAGCGGGCAGTGAGCGCAACGCAATTAATGTG
AGTTAGCTCACTCATTAGGCACCCCAGGCTTTACACTTTATGCTTCCGGCTCGTATGTTGTGTGGAATTG
TGAGCGGATAACAATTTCACACAGGAAACAGCTATGACCATGATTACGCCAAGCGCGCAATTAACCCTCA
CTAAAGGGAACAAAAGCTGGAGCTGCAAGCTTAATGTAGTCTTATGCAATACTCTTGTAGTCTTGCAACA
TGGTAACGATGAGTTAGCAACATGCCTTACAAGGAGAGAAAAAGCACCGTGCATGCCGATTGGTGGAAGT
AAGGTGGTACGATCGTGCCTTATTAGGAAGGCAACAGACGGGTCTGACATGGATTGGACGAACCACTGAA
TTGCCGCATTGCAGAGATATTGTATTTAAGTGCCTAGCTCGATACATAAACGGGTCTCTCTGGTTAGACC
AGATCTGAGCCTGGGAGCTCTCTGGCTAACTAGGGAACCCACTGCTTAAGCCTCAATAAAGCTTGCCTTG
AGTGCTTCAAGTAGTGTGTGCCCGTCTGTTGTGTGACTCTGGTAACTAGAGATCCCTCAGACCCTTTTAG
TCAGTGTGGAAAATCTCTAGCAGTGGCGCCCGAACAGGGACTTGAAAGCGAAAGGGAAACCAGAGGAGCT
CTCTCGACGCAGGACTCGGCTTGCTGAAGCGCGCACGGCAAGAGGCGAGGGGCGGCGACTGGTGAGTACG
CCAAAAATTTTGACTAGCGGAGGCTAGAAGGAGAGAGATGGGTGCGAGAGCGTCAGTATTAAGCGGGGGA
GAATTAGATCGCGATGGGAAAAAATTCGGTTAAGGCCAGGGGGAAAGAAAAAATATAAATTAAAACATAT
AGTATGGGCAAGCAGGGAGCTAGAACGATTCGCAGTTAATCCTGGCCTGTTAGAAACATCAGAAGGCTGT
AGACAAATACTGGGACAGCTACAACCATCCCTTCAGACAGGATCAGAAGAACTTAGATCATTATATAATA
CAGTAGCAACCCTCTATTGTGTGCATCAAAGGATAGAGATAAAAGACACCAAGGAAGCTTTAGACAAGAT
AGAGGAAGAGCAAAACAAAAGTAAGACCACCGCACAGCAAGCGGCCGCTGATCTTCAGACCTGGAGGAGG
AGATATGAGGGACAATTGGAGAAGTGAATTATATAAATATAAAGTAGTAAAAATTGAACCATTAGGAGTA
GCACCCACCAAGGCAAAGAGAAGAGTGGTGCAGAGAGAAAAAAGAGCAGTGGGAATAGGAGCTTTGTTCC
TTGGGTTCTTGGGAGCAGCAGGAAGCACTATGGGCGCAGCGTCAATGACGCTGACGGTACAGGCCAGACA
ATTATTGTCTGGTATAGTGCAGCAGCAGAACAATTTGCTGAGGGCTATTGAGGCGCAACAGCATCTGTTG
CAACTCACAGTCTGGGGCATCAAGCAGCTCCAGGCAAGAATCCTGGCTGTGGAAAGATACCTAAAGGATC
AACAGCTCCTGGGGATTTGGGGTTGCTCTGGAAAACTCATTTGCACCACTGCTGTGCCTTGGAATGCTAG
TTGGAGTAATAAATCTCTGGAACAGATTTGGAATCACACGACCTGGATGGAGTGGGACAGAGAAATTAAC
AATTACACAAGCTTAATACACTCCTTAATTGAAGAATCGCAAAACCAGCAAGAAAAGAATGAACAAGAAT
TATTGGAATTAGATAAATGGGCAAGTTTGTGGAATTGGTTTAACATAACAAATTGGCTGTGGTATATAAA
ATTATTCATAATGATAGTAGGAGGCTTGGTAGGTTTAAGAATAGTTTTTGCTGTACTTTCTATAGTGAAT
AGAGTTAGGCAGGGATATTCACCATTATCGTTTCAGACCCACCTCCCAACCCCGAGGGGACCCTTGCGCC
TTTTCCAAGGCAGCCCTGGGTTTGCGCAGGGACGCGGCTGCTCTGGGCGTGGTTCCGGGAAACGCAGCGG
CGCCGACCCTGGGTCTCGCACATTCTTCACGTCCGTTCGCAGCGTCACCCGGATCTTCGCCGCTACCCTT
GTGGGCCCCCCGGCGACGCTTCCTGCTCCGCCCCTAAGTCGGGAAGGTTCCTTGCGGTTCGCGGCGTGCC
GGACGTGACAAACGGAAGCCGCACGTCTCACTAGTACCCTCGCAGACGGACAGCGCCAGGGAGCAATGGC
AGCGCGCCGACCGCGATGGGCTGTGGCCAATAGCGGCTGCTCAGCAGGGCGCGCCGAGAGCAGCGGCCGG
GAAGGGGCGGTGCGGGAGGCGGGGTGTGGGGCGGTAGTGTGGGCCCTGTTCCTGCCCGCGCGGTGTTCCG
CATTCTGCAAGCCTCCGGAGCGCACGTCGGCAGTCGGCTCCCTCGTTGACCGAATCACCGACCTCTCTCC
CCAGGGGGTACCACCATGGCCAAGCCTTTGTCTCAAGAAGAATCCACCCTCATTGAAAGAGCAACGGCTA
CAATCAACAGCATCCCCATCTCTGAAGACTACAGCGTCGCCAGCGCAGCTCTCTCTAGCGACGGCCGCAT
CTTCACTGGTGTCAATGTATATCATTTTACTGGGGGACCTTGTGCAGAACTCGTGGTGCTGGGCACTGCT
GCTGCTGCGGCAGCTGGCAACCTGACTTGTATCGTCGCGATCGGAAATGAGAACAGGGGCATCTTGAGCC
CCTGCGGACGGTGCCGACAGGTGCTTCTCGATCTGCATCCTGGGATCAAAGCCATAGTGAAGGACAGTGA
TGGACAGCCGACGGCAGTTGGGATTCGTGAATTGCTGCCCTCTGGTTATGTGTGGGAGGGCCTGCAGCTG
CAGTAGTAAGAATTCTAGATCTTGAGACAAATGGCAGTATTCATCCACAATTTTAAAAGAAAAGGGGGGA
TTGGGGGGTACAGTGCAGGGGAAAGAATAGTAGACATAATAGCAACAGACATACAAACTAAAGAATTACA
AAAACAAATTACAAAAATTCAAAATTTTCGGGTTTATTACAGGGACAGCAGAGATCCACTTTGGCGCCGG
CTCGAGGGGG
