>Addgene plasmid #165012 | HLA_DRA_01_01 | depositor partial sequence | sequence record 320504 | CMV-F primer
CTCTCTGGCTAACTGTCGGGATCAACAAGTTTGCCGCCACCATGGCCATAAGTGGAGTCCCTGTGCTAGG
ATTTTTCATCATAGCTGTGCTGATGAGCGCTCAGGAATCATGGGCTATC
[537 nt withheld, positions 120-656]
GATGCTCCAAGCCCTCTCCCAGAGACTACAGAGAACGTGGTGTGTGCCCTGGGCCTGACTGTGGGTCTGG
TGGGCATCATTATTGGGACCATCTTCATCATCAAGGGAGTGCGCAAAAGCAATGCAGCAGAACGCAGGGG
GCCTCTGTAATGTACAAAGTGGTTTAGTAATGAGCTAGCGCTAACCGGTGGCGCGTTAAGTCGACAATCA
ACCTCTGGATTACAAAATTTG
